>Addgene plasmid #13307 | pGEX4T2 gp78 CD-m1,2 / JM25 | addgene full sequence | sequence record 246107 | Addgene NGS Result
GTCGCTCAAGGCGCACTCCCGTTCTGGATAATGTTTTTTGCGCCGACATCATAACGGTTCTGGCAAATAT
TCTGAAATGAGCTGTTGACAATTAATCATCGGCTCGTATAATGTGTGGAATTGTGAGCGGATAACAATTT
CACACAGGAAACAGTATTCATGTCCCCTATACTAGGTTATTGGAAAATTAAGGGCCTTGTGCAACCCACT
CGACTTCTTTTGGAATATCTTGAAGAAAAATATGAAGAGCATTTGTATGAGCGCGATGAAGGTGATAAAT
GGCGAAACAAAAAGTTTGAATTGGGTTTGGAGTTTCCCAATCTTCCTTATTATATTGATGGTGATGTTAA
ATTAACACAGTCTATGGCCATCATACGTTATATAGCTGACAAGCACAACATGTTGGGTGGTTGTCCAAAA
GAGCGTGCAGAGATTTCAATGCTTGAAGGAGCGGTTTTGGATATTAGATACGGTGTTTCGAGAATTGCAT
ATAGTAAAGACTTTGAAACTCTCAAAGTTGATTTTCTTAGCAAGCTACCTGAAATGCTGAAAATGTTCGA
AGATCGTTTATGTCATAAAACATATTTAAATGGTGATCATGTAACCCATCCTGACTTCATGTTGTATGAC
GCTCTTGATGTTGTTTTATACATGGACCCAATGTGCCTGGATGCGTTCCCAAAATTAGTTTGTTTTAAAA
AACGTATTGAAGCTATCCCACAAATTGATAAGTACTTGAAATCCAGCAAGTATATAGCATGGCCTTTGCA
GGGCTGGCAAGCCACGTTTGGTGGTGGCGACCATCCTCCAAAATCGGATCTGGTTCCGCGTGGATCCCCA
GGAATTCGTCGGCACAAGAACTATCTACGTGTGGTTGGAAACATGGAGGCCAGGTTTGCAGTTGCAACTC
CAGAGGAGCTGGCTGTCAACAATGACGACTGTGTCATCTGTTGGGACTCCATGCAGGCTGCGCGGAAACT
GCCCTGTGGACATCTTTTCCACAACTCCTGTCTTCGTTCCTGGCTAGAACAAGACACCTCCTGTCCAACA
TGCAGAATGTCTCTTAATATTGCCGACAATAATCGTGTCAGGGAAGAACATCAAGGAGAGAACTTGGATG
AGAATTTGGTTCCTGTAGCAGCAGCCGAAGGGAGACCTCGCTTAAACCAACACAATCACTTCTTCCATTT
CGATGGGTCTCGGATTGCGAGCTGGCTGCCGAGTTTTTCGGTTGAAGTGATGCACACCACCAACATTCTT
GGCATTACGCAGGCCAGCAACTCCCAGCTCAATGCAATGGCTCATCAGATTCAAGAGGGCGGCCGCCAGG
TTCCATACCATCTGCGACTGCAGGTCGACCAGCTGACACGCTCAGTTGAAATAACAACAGACAATATTTT
AGAAGGACGGATTCAAGTACCTTTTCCTACACAGCGGTCAGATAGCATCAGACCTGCATTGAACAGTCCT
GTGGAAAGGCCAAGCAGTGACCAGGAAGAGGGAGAAACTTCTGCTCAGACCGAGCGTGTGCCACTGGACC
TCAGTCCTCGCCTGGAGGAGACGCTGGACTTCGGCGAGGTGGAAGTGGAGCCCAGTGAGGTGGAAGACTT
CGAGGCTCGTGGGAGCCGCTTCTCCAAGTCTGCTGATGAGAGACAGCGCATGCTGGTGCAGCGTAAGGAC
GAACTCCTCCAGCAAGCTCGCAAACGTTTCTTGAACAAAAGTTCTGAAGATGATGCGGCCTCAGAGAGCT
TCCTCCCCTCGGAAGGTGCGTCCTCTGACCCCGTGACCCTGCGTCGAAGGATGCTGGCTGCCGCCGCGGA
ACGGAGGCTTCAGAAGCAGCAGACCTCCTAGCGCTCCCTTGCCTTCCTCAGCTGGTCGACTCGAGCGGCC
GCATCGTGACTGACTGACGATCTGCCTCGCGCGTTTCGGTGATGACGGTGAAAACCTCTGACACATGCAG
CTCCCGGAGACGGTCACAGCTTGTCTGTAAGCGGATGCCGGGAGCAGACAAGCCCGTCAGGGCGCGTCAG
CGGGTGTTGGCGGGTGTCGGGGCGCAGCCATGACCCAGTCACGTAGCGATAGCGGAGTGTATAATTCTTG
AAGACGAAAGGGCCTCGTGATACGCCTATTTTTATAGGTTAATGTCATGATAATAATGGTTTCTTAGACG
TCAGGTGGCACTTTTCGGGGAAATGTGCGCGGAACCCCTATTTGTTTATTTTTCTAAATACATTCAAATA
TGTATCCGCTCATGAGACAACAACCCTGATAAATGCTTCAATAATATTGAAAAAGGAAGAGTATGAGTAT
TCAACATTTCCGTGTCGCCCTTATTCCCTTTTTTGCGGCATTTTGCCTTCCTGTTTTTGCTCACCCAGAA
ACGCTGGTGAAAGTAAAAGATGCTGAAGATCAGTTGGGTGCACGAGTGGGTTACATCGAACTGGATCTCA
ACAGCGGTAAGATCCTTGAGAGTTTTCGCCCCGAAGAACGTTTTCCAATGATGAGCACTTTTAAAGTTCT
GCTATGTGGCGCGGTATTATCCCGTGTTGACGCCGGGCAAGAGCAACTCGGTCGCCGCATACACTATTCT
CAGAATGACTTGGTTGAGTACTCACCAGTCACAGAAAAGCATCTTACGGATGGCATGACAGTAAGAGAAT
TATGCAGTGCTGCCATAACCATGAGTGATAACACTGCGGCCAACTTACTTCTGACAACGATCGGAGGACC
GAAGGAGCTAACCGCTTTTTTGCACAACATGGGGGATCATGTAACTCGCCTTGATCGTTGGGAACCGGAG
CTGAATGAAGCCATACCAAACGACGAGCGTGACACCACGATGCCTGCAGCAATGGCAACAACGTTGCGCA
AACTATTAACTGGCGAACTACTTACTCTAGCTTCCCGGCAACAATTAATAGACTGGATGGAGGCGGATAA
AGTTGCAGGACCACTTCTGCGCTCGGCCCTTCCGGCTGGCTGGTTTATTGCTGATAAATCTGGAGCCGGT
GAGCGTGGGTCTCGCGGTATCATTGCAGCACTGGGGCCAGATGGTAAGCCCTCCCGTATCGTAGTTATCT
ACACGACGGGGAGTCAGGCAACTATGGATGAACGAAATAGACAGATCGCTGAGATAGGTGCCTCACTGAT
TAAGCATTGGTAACTGTCAGACCAAGTTTACTCATATATACTTTAGATTGATTTAAAACTTCATTTTTAA
TTTAAAAGGATCTAGGTGAAGATCCTTTTTGATAATCTCATGACCAAAATCCCTTAACGTGAGTTTTCGT
TCCACTGAGCGTCAGACCCCGTAGAAAAGATCAAAGGATCTTCTTGAGATCCTTTTTTTCTGCGCGTAAT
CTGCTGCTTGCAAACAAAAAAACCACCGCTACCAGCGGTGGTTTGTTTGCCGGATCAAGAGCTACCAACT
CTTTTTCCGAAGGTAACTGGCTTCAGCAGAGCGCAGATACCAAATACTGTCCTTCTAGTGTAGCCGTAGT
TAGGCCACCACTTCAAGAACTCTGTAGCACCGCCTACATACCTCGCTCTGCTAATCCTGTTACCAGTGGC
TGCTGCCAGTGGCGATAAGTCGTGTCTTACCGGGTTGGACTCAAGACGATAGTTACCGGATAAGGCGCAG
CGGTCGGGCTGAACGGGGGGTTCGTGCACACAGCCCAGCTTGGAGCGAACGACCTACACCGAACTGAGAT
ACCTACAGCGTGAGCTATGAGAAAGCGCCACGCTTCCCGAAGGGAGAAAGGCGGACAGGTATCCGGTAAG
CGGCAGGGTCGGAACAGGAGAGCGCACGAGGGAGCTTCCAGGGGGAAACGCCTGGTATCTTTATAGTCCT
GTCGGGTTTCGCCACCTCTGACTTGAGCGTCGATTTTTGTGATGCTCGTCAGGGGGGCGGAGCCTATGGA
AAAACGCCAGCAACGCGGCCTTTTTACGGTTCCTGGCCTTTTGCTGGCCTTTTGCTCACATGTTCTTTCC
TGCGTTATCCCCTGATTCTGTGGATAACCGTATTACCGCCTTTGAGTGAGCTGATACCGCTCGCCGCAGC
CGAACGACCGAGCGCAGCGAGTCAGTGAGCGAGGAAGCGGAAGAGCGCCTGATGCGGTATTTTCTCCTTA
CGCATCTGTGCGGTATTTCACACCGCATAAATTCCGACACCATCGAATGGCGCAAAACCTTTCGCGGTAT
GGCATGATAGCGCCCGGAAGAGAGTCAATTCAGGGTGGTGAATGTGAAACCAGTAACGTTATACGATGTC
GCAGAGTATGCCGGTGTCTCTTATCAGACCGTTTCCCGCGTGGTGAACCAGGCCAGCCACGTTTCTGCGA
AAACGCGGGAAAAAGTGGAAGCGGCGATGGCGGAGCTGAATTACATTCCCAACCGCGTGGCACAACAACT
GGCGGGCAAACAGTCGTTGCTGATTGGCGTTGCCACCTCCAGTCTGGCCCTGCACGCGCCGTCGCAAATT
GTCGCGGCGATTAAATCTCGCGCCGATCAACTGGGTGCCAGCGTGGTGGTGTCGATGGTAGAACGAAGCG
GCGTCGAAGCCTGTAAAGCGGCGGTGCACAATCTTCTCGCGCAACGCGTCAGTGGGCTGATCATTAACTA
TCCGCTGGATGACCAGGATGCCATTGCTGTGGAAGCTGCCTGCACTAATGTTCCGGCGTTATTTCTTGAT
GTCTCTGACCAGACACCCATCAACAGTATTATTTTCTCCCATGAAGACGGTACGCGACTGGGCGTGGAGC
ATCTGGTCGCATTGGGTCACCAGCAAATCGCGCTGTTAGCGGGCCCATTAAGTTCTGTCTCGGCGCGTCT
GCGTCTGGCTGGCTGGCATAAATATCTCACTCGCAATCAAATTCAGCCGATAGCGGAACGGGAAGGCGAC
TGGAGTGCCATGTCCGGTTTTCAACAAACCATGCAAATGCTGAATGAGGGCATCGTTCCCACTGCGATGC
TGGTTGCCAACGATCAGATGGCGCTGGGCGCAATGCGCGCCATTACCGAGTCCGGGCTGCGCGTTGGTGC
GGATATCTCGGTAGTGGGATACGACGATACCGAAGACAGCTCATGTTATATCCCGCCGTTAACCACCATC
AAACAGGATTTTCGCCTGCTGGGGCAAACCAGCGTGGACCGCTTGCTGCAACTCTCTCAGGGCCAGGCGG
TGAAGGGCAATCAGCTGTTGCCCGTCTCACTGGTGAAAAGAAAAACCACCCTGGCGCCCAATACGCAAAC
CGCCTCTCCCCGCGCGTTGGCCGATTCATTAATGCAGCTGGCACGACAGGTTTCCCGACTGGAAAGCGGG
CAGTGAGCGCAACGCAATTAATGTAAGTTAGCTCACTCATTAGGCACCCCAGGCTTTACACTTTATGCTT
CCGGCTCGTATGTTGTGTGGAATTGTGAGCGGATAACAATTTCACACAGGAAACAGCTATGACCATGATT
ACGGATTCACTGGCCGTCGTTTTACAACGTCGTGACTGGGAAAACCCTGGCGTTACCCAACTTAATCGCC
TTGCAGCACATCCCCCTTTCGCCAGCTGGCGTAATAGCGAAGAGGCCCGCACCGATCGCCCTTCCCAACA
GTTGCGCAGCCTGAATGGCGAATGGCGCTTTGCCTGGTTTCCGGCACCAGAAGCGGTGCCGGAAAGCTGG
CTGGAGTGCGATCTTCCTGAGGCCGATACTGTCGTCGTCCCCTCAAACTGGCAGATGCACGGTTACGATG
CGCCCATCTACACCAACGTGACCTATCCCATTACGGTCAATCCGCCGTTTGTTCCCACGGAGAATCCGAC
GGGTTGTTACTCGCTCACATTTAATGTTGATGAAAGCTGGCTACAGGAAGGCCAGACGCGAATTATTTTT
GATGGCGTTGGAATTAGCTTATCGACTGCACGGTGCACCAATGCTTCTGGCGTCAGGCAGCCATCGGAAG
CTGTGGTATGGCTGTGCAGGTCGTAAATCACTGCATAATTCGT
Features (pLannotate 1.2.2; 17 found; start..end, strand, type, name):
     85..113     +  promoter       tac promoter: strong E. coli promoter; hybrid between the trp and lac UV5 promoters
    121..137     +  protein_bind   lac operator: The lac repressor binds to the lac operator to inhibit transcription in E. coli. This inhibition can be relieved by adding lactose or isopropyl-β-D-thiogalactopyranoside (IPTG). lac repressor encoded by lacI
    160..813     +  CDS            GST26_SCHJA: Experimental evidence at protein level: Swiss-Prot protein existence level 1. GST isoenzymes appear to play a central role in the parasite detoxification system. Other functions are also suspected including a role in increasing the solubility of haematin in the parasite gut. From Schistosoma japonicum (Blood fluke).
    844..1848    +  CDS            AMFR (fragment): AMFR_HUMAN - Also known as RNF45 From Homo sapiens (Human).
   1912..1951    +  CDS            rop (fragment): Rop protein, which maintains plasmids at low copy number; rop
   2053..2093    +  misc_feature   bom (fragment): basis of mobility region from pBR322
   2198..2302    +  promoter       AmpR promoter: bla
   2303..3163    +  CDS            AmpR: β-lactamase; bla; confers resistance to ampicillin, carbenicillin, and related antibiotics
   3334..3922    +  rep_origin     ori: high-copy-number ColE1/pMB1/pBR322/pUC origin of replication
   4108..4159    -  misc_feature   bom (fragment): basis of mobility region from pBR322
   4166..4243    +  promoter       lacI promoter: lacI
   4244..5326    +  CDS            lacI: lac repressor; lacI; The lac repressor binds to the lac operator to inhibit transcription in E. coli. This inhibition can be relieved by adding lactose or isopropyl-β-D-thiogalactopyranoside (IPTG).
   5339..5360    +  protein_bind   CAP binding site: CAP binding activates transcription in the presence of cAMP. E. coli catabolite activator protein
   5375..5405    +  promoter       lac promoter: promoter for the E. coli lac operon
   5413..5429    +  protein_bind   lac operator: The lac repressor binds to the lac operator to inhibit transcription in E. coli. This inhibition can be relieved by adding lactose or isopropyl-β-D-thiogalactopyranoside (IPTG). lac repressor encoded by lacI
   5449..5622    +  CDS            lacZα: LacZα fragment of β-galactosidase; lacZ fragment
   5886..9       -  CDS            yciV (fragment) (across the origin): RNAAM_ECOLI - Also known as trpH From Escherichia coli (strain K12).
