[The description below was written by a language model from this plasmid's Addgene catalogue record and pLannotate feature annotations shown in this document.]
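Description:
pGEX4T2 gp78 CD-m1,2 / JM25 is a bacterial expression plasmid built on the pGEX4T2 backbone for producing a GST fusion of a mutated fragment of human gp78 (AMFR), an endoplasmic reticulum-associated degradation E3 ubiquitin ligase. The sequenced record is about 6 kb. It replicates in E. coli from a ColE1/pMB1-type origin and is selected with ampicillin through the bla gene and its own promoter; the catalogue lists copy number as unknown. Short rop and bom fragments and a lac promoter/lacZα segment are annotated as backbone remnants and play no evident part in expression of the insert.

Expression is driven by the hybrid tac promoter followed by a lac operator. The plasmid also carries lacI under its own promoter, so the repressor keeps transcription off until it is relieved by IPTG. The open reading frame begins with Schistosoma japonicum glutathione S-transferase, which serves as an N-terminal affinity and solubility tag, followed by the roughly 1 kb gp78 fragment cloned between EcoRI and SalI sites, both retained. The insert encodes residues 309–643, derived from human peripheral blood leukocyte cDNA, and carries the substitutions A342V, M467G, F468G, P469R, V476R, D479V and L480D. The record does not say which domain these changes target, although the "CD-m1,2" name and the associated study, which examined the requirement for the gp78 Cue domain, RING finger and E2-binding site, suggest that the clustered changes at 467–480 are two sets of Cue domain mutations. The construct is suited to purifying recombinant mutant gp78 fragment from E. coli, presumably for comparison with the wild-type fragment in biochemical assays, though the record does not state specific applications.
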