Addgene plasmid #13307: pGEX4T2 gp78 CD-m1,2 / JM25
Depositing lab: Allan Weissman. Depositing organization: National Cancer Institute (NCI). Publication: The activity of a human endoplasmic reticulum-associated degradation E3, gp78, requires its Cue domain, RING finger, and an E2-binding site. Chen B, Mariano J, Tsai YC, Chan AH, Cohen M, Weissman AM. Proc Natl Acad Sci U S A. 2006 Jan 10. 103(2):341-6. 10.1073/pnas.0506618103 PubMed 16407162.
Backbone
  Vector backbone: pGEX4T2
  Backbone manufacturer: Amersham Biosciences
  Backbone size w/o insert (bp): 4900
  Vector type: Bacterial Expression
Growth in bacteria
  Bacterial resistance: Ampicillin, 100 μg/mL
  Growth temperature: 37°C
  Growth strain: DH5alpha
  Copy number: Unknown
Gene/Insert
  Gene/Insert name: gp78 (alt name: AMFR)
  Species: H. sapiens (human)
  Insert size (bp): 1000
  Mutation: cDNA corresponds to aa309-643 derived from human peripheral blood leukocytes. A342V; M467G ; F468G ; P469R ; V476R ; D479V ; L480D
  GenBank ID: NM_001144
  Entrez Gene: AMFR (a.k.a. GP78, RNF45, SPG89)
  Tag / fusion protein: GST (N terminal on backbone)
  Cloning method: Restriction Enzyme; 5′ cloning site EcoRI (not destroyed); 3′ cloning site SalI (not destroyed)
  Sequencing primers: 5′ pGEX 5'; 3′ pGEX 3'
Terms and licenses: Academic/Nonprofit Terms; Industry Terms: Not Available to Industry
How to cite: pGEX4T2 gp78 CD-m1,2 / JM25 was a gift from Allan Weissman (Addgene plasmid # 13307 ; http://n2t.net/addgene:13307 ; RRID:Addgene_13307)
